>Addgene plasmid #202753 | PH-PLCd1-mNGx3 | addgene full sequence | sequence record 399534 | Addgene Partial NGS Result
ACCCCATTGACGTCAATGGGAGTTTGTTTTGGCACCAAAATCAACGGGACTTTCCAAAATGTCGTAACAA
CTCCGCCCCATTGACGCAAATGGGCGGTAGGCGTGTACGGTGGGAGGTCTATATAAGCAGAGCTGGTTTA
GTGAACCGTCAGATCCGCTAGCGCTACCGGACTCAGATCTCGAGCTCAAGCTTCGAATTCACGGCATGGA
CTCGGGCCGGGACTTCCTGACCCTGCACGGCCTACAGGATGATGAGGATCTACAGGCGCTGCTGAAGGGC
AGCCAGCTCCTGAAGGTGAAGTCCAGCTCATGGAGGAGAGAGCGCTTCTACAAGTTGCAGGAGGACTGCA
AGACCATCTGGCAGGAGTCCCGCAAGGTCATGCGGACCCCGGAGTCCCAGCTGTTCTCCATCGAGGACAT
TCAGGAGGTGCGAATGGGGCACCGCACGGAGGGTCTGGAGAAGTTCGCCCGTGATGTGCCCGAGGACCGC
TGCTTCTCCATTGTCTTCAAGGACCAGCGCAATACACTAGACCTCATCGCCCCATCGCCAGCTGATGCCC
AGCACTGGGTGCTGGGGCTGCACAAGATCATCCACCACTCAGGCTCCATGGACCAGCGTCAGAAGCTACA
GCACTGGATTCACTCCTGCTTGCGAAAAGCTGACAAAAACAAGGACAACAAGATGAGCTTCAAGGAGCTG
CAGAACTTCCTGAAGGGGGTGGGTGGCATGGTGAGCAAGGGCGAGGAGGATAACATGGCCTCTCTCCCAG
CGACACATGAGTTACACATCTTTGGCTCCATCAACGGTGTGGACTTTGACATGGTGGGTCAGGGCACCGG
CAATCCAAATGATGGTTATGAGGAGTTAAACCTGAAGTCCACCAAGGGTGACCTCCAGTTCTCCCCCTGG
ATTCTGGTCCCTCATATCGGGTATGGCTTCCATCAGTACCTGCCCTACCCTGACGGGATGTCGCCTTTCC
AGGCCGCCATGGTAGATGGCTCCGGATACCAAGTCCATCGCACAATGCAGTTTGAAGATGGTGCCTCCCT
TACTGTTAACTACCGCTACACCTACGAGGGAAGCCACATCAAAGGAGAGGCCCAGGTGAAGGGGACTGGT
TTCCCTGCTGACGGTCCTGTGATGACCAACTCGCTGACCGCTGCGGACTGGTGCAGGTCGAAGAAGACTT
ACCCCAACGACAAAACCATCATCAGTACCTTTAAGTGGAGTTACACCACTGGAAATGGCAAGCGCTACCG
GAGCACTGCGCGGACCACCTACACCTTTGCCAAGCCAATGGCGGCTAACTATCTGAAGAACCAGCCGATG
TACGTGTTCCGTAAGACGGAGCTCAAGCACTCCAAGACCGAGCTCAACTTCAAGGAGTGGCAAAAGGCCT
TTACCGATGTGATGGGCATGGACGAGCTGTACAAGTCACCGGTCGCCACCATGGTGAGCAAGGGCGAGGA
GGATAACATGGCCTCTCTCCCAGCGACACATGAGTTACACATCTTTGGCTCCATCAACGGTGTGGACTTT
GACATGGTGGGTCAGGGCACCGGCAATCCAAATGATGGTTATGAGGAGTTAAACCTGAAGTCCACCAAGG
GTGACCTCCAGTTCTCCCCCTGGATTCTGGTCCCTCATATCGGGTATGGCTTCCATCAGTACCTGCCCTA
CCCTGACGGGATGTCGCCTTTCCAGGCCGCCATGGTAGATGGCTCCGGATACCAAGTCCATCGCACAATG
CAGTTTGAAGATGGTGCCTCCCTTACTGTTAACTACCGCTACACCTACGAGGGAAGCCACATCAAAGGAG
AGGCCCAGGTGAAGGGGACTGGTTTCCCTGCTGACGGTCCTGTGATGACCAACTCGCTGACCGCTGCGGA
CTGGTGCAGGTCGAAGAAGACTTACCCCAACGACAAAACCATCATCAGTACCTTTAAGTGGAGTTACACC
ACTGGAAATGGCAAGCGCTACCGGAGCACTGCGCGGACCACCTACACCTTTGCCAAGCCAATGGCGGCTA
ACTATCTGAAGAACCAGCCGATGTACGTGTTCCGTAAGACGGAGCTCAAGCACTCCAAGACCGAGCTCAA
CTTCAAGGAGTGGCAAAAGGCCTTTACCGATGTGATGGGCATGGACGAGCTGTACAAGTCACCGGTCGCC
ACCATGGTGAGCAAGGGCGAGGAGGATAACATGGCCTCTCTCCCAGCGACACATGAGTTACACATCTTTG
GCTCCATCAACGGTGTGGACTTTGACATGGTGGGTCAGGGCACCGGCAATCCAAATGATGGTTATGAGGA
GTTAAACCTGAAGTCCACCAAGGGTGACCTCCAGTTCTCCCCCTGGATTCTGGTCCCTCATATCGGGTAT
GGCTTCCATCAGTACCTGCCCTACCCTGACGGGATGTCGCCTTTCCAGGCCGCCATGGTAGATGGCTCCG
GATACCAAGTCCATCGCACAATGCAGTTTGAAGATGGTGCCTCCCTTACTGTTAACTACCGCTACACCTA
CGAGGGAAGCCACATCAAAGGAGAGGCCCAGGTGAAGGGGACTGGTTTCCCTGCTGACGGTCCTGTGATG
ACCAACTCGCTGACCGCTGCGGACTGGTGCAGGTCGAAGAAGACTTACCCCAACGACAAAACCATCATCA
GTACCTTTAAGTGGAGTTACACCACTGGAAATGGCAAGCGCTACCGGAGCACTGCGCGGACCACCTACAC
CTTTGCCAAGCCAATGGCGGCTAACTATCTGAAGAACCAGCCGATGTACGTGTTCCGTAAGACGGAGCTC
AAGCACTCCAAGACCGAGCTCAACTTCAAGGAGTGGCAAAAGGCCTTTACCGATGTGATGGGCATGGACG
AGCTGTACAAGTAAAGCGGCCGCGACTCTAGATCATAATCAGCCATACCACATTTGTAGAGGTTTTACTT
GCTTTAAAAAACCTCCCACACCTCCCCCTGAACCTGAAACATAAAATGAATGCAATTGTTGTTGTTAACT
TGTTTATTGCAGCTTATAATGGTTACAAATAAAGCAATAGCATCACAAATTTCACAAATAAAGCATTTTT
TTCACTGCATTCTAGTTGTGGTTTGTCCAAACTCATCAATGTATCTTAAGGCGTAAATTGTAAGCGTTAA
TATTTTGTTAAAATTCGCGTTAAATTTTTGTTAAATCAGCTCATTTTTTAACCAATAGGCCGAAATCGGC
AAAATCCCTTATAAATCAAAAGAATAGACCGAGATAGGGT
[37 nt withheld, positions 3261-3297]
AAAGAACGTGGACTCCAACGTCAAAGG
[49 nt withheld, positions 3325-3373]
T
[91 nt withheld, positions 3375-3465]
G
[124 nt withheld, positions 3467-3590]
CAGGTGGCACTTTTCGGGGAAATGTGCGCGGAACCCCTATTTGTTTATTTTTCTAAATACATTCAAATAT
GTATCCGCTCATGAGACAATAACCCTGATAAATGCTTCAATAATATTGAAAAAGGAAGAGTCCTGAGGCG
GAAAGAACCAGCTGTGGAATGTGTGTCAGTTAGGGTGTGGAAAGTCCCCAGGCTCCCCAGCAGGCAGAAG
TATGCAAAGCATGCATCTCAATTAGTCAGCAACCAGGTGTGGAAAGTCCCCAGGCTCCCCAGCAGGCAGA
AGTATGCAAAGCATGCATCTCAATTAGTCAGCAACCATAGTCCCGCCCCTAACTCCGCCCATCCCGCCCC
TAACTCCGCCCAGTTCCGCCCATTCTCCGCCCCATGGCTGACTAATTTTTTTTATTTATGCAGAGGCCGA
GGCCGCCTCGGCCTCTGAGCTATTCCAGAAGTAGTGAGGAGGCTTTTTTGGAGGCCTAGGCTTTTGCAAA
GATCGATCAAGAGACAGGATGAGGATCGTTTCGCATGATTGAACAAGATGGATTGCACGCAGGTTCTCCG
GCCGCTTGGGTGGAGAGGCTATTCGGCTATGACTGGGCACAACAGACAATCGGCTGCTCTGATGCCGCCG
TGTTCCGGCTGTCAGCGCAGGGGCGCCCGGTTCTTTTTGTCAAGACCGACCTGTCCGGTGCCCTGAATGA
ACTGCAAGACGAGGCAGCGCGGCTATCGTGGCTGGCCACGACGGGCGTTCCTTGCGCAGCTGTGCTCGAC
GTTGTCACTGAAGCGGGAAGGGACTGGCTGCTATTGGGCGAAGTGCCGGGGCAGGATCTCCTGTCATCTC
ACCTTGCTCCTGCCGAGAAAGTATCCATCATGGCTGATGCAATGCGGCGGCTGCATACGCTTGATCCGGC
TACCTGCCCATTCGACCACCAAGCGAAACATCGCATCGAGCGAGCACGTACTCGGATGGAAGCCGGTCTT
GTCGATCAGGATGATCTGGACGAAGAGCATCAGGGGCTCGCGCCAGCCGAACTGTTCGCCAGGCTCAAGG
CGAGCATGCCCGACGGCGAGGATCTCGTCGTGACCCATGGCGATGCCTGCTTGCCGAATATCATGGTGGA
AAATGGCCGCTTTTCTGGATTCATCGACTGTGGCCGGCTGGGTGTGGCGGACCGCTATCAGGACATAGCG
TTGGCTACCCGTGATATTGCTGAAGAGCTTGGCGGCGAATGGGCTGACCGCTTCCTCGTGCTTTACGGTA
TCGCCGCTCCCGATTCGCAGCGCATCGCCTTCTATCGCCTTCTTGACGAGTTCTTCTGAGCGGGACTCTG
GGGTTCGAAATGACCGACCAAGCGACGCCCAACCTGCCATCACGAGATTTCGATTCCACCGCCGCCTTCT
ATGAAAGGTTGGGCTTCGGAATCGTTTTCCGGGACGCCGGCTGGATGATCCTCCAGCGCGGGGATCTCAT
GCTGGAGTTCTTCGCCCACCCTAGGGGGAGGCTAACTGAAACACGGAAGGAGACAATACCGGAAGGAACC
CGCGCTATGACGGCAATAAAAAGACAGAATAAAACGCACGGTGTTGGGTCGTTTGTTCATAAACGCGGGG
TTCGGTCCCAGGGCTGGCACTCTGTCGATACCCCACCGAGACCCCATTGGGGCCAATACGCCCGCGTTTC
TTCCTTTTCCCCACCCCACCCCCCAAGTTCGGGTGAAGGCCCAGGGCTCGCAGCCAACGTCGGGGCGGCA
GGCCCTGCCATAGCCTCAGGTTACTCATATATACTTTAGATTGATTTAAAACTTCATTTTTAATTTAAAA
GGATCTAGGTGAAGATCCTTTTTGATAATCTCATGACCAAAATCCCTTAACGTGAGTTTTCGTTCCACTG
AGCGTCAGACCCCGTAGAAAAGATCAAAGGATCTTCTTGAGATCCTTTTTTTCTGCGCGTAATCTGCTGC
TTGCAAACAAAAAAACCACCGCTACCAGCGGTGGTTTGTTTGCCGGATCAAGAGCTACCAACTCTTTTTC
CGAAGGTAACTGGCTTCAGCAGAGCGCAGATACCAAATACTGTTCTTCTAGTGTAGCCGTAGTTAGGCCA
CCACTTCAAGAACTCTGTAGCACCGCCTACATACCTCGCTCTGCTAATCCTGTTACCAGTGGCTGCTGCC
AGTGGCGATAAGTCGTGTCTTACCGGGTTGGACTCAAGACGATAGTTACCGGATAAGGCGCAGCGGTCGG
GCTGAACGGGGGGTTCGTGCACACAGCCCAGCTTGGAGCGAACGACCTACACCGAACTGAGATACCTACA
GCGTGAGCTATGAGAAAGCGCCACGCTTCCCGAAGGGAGAAAGGCGGACAGGTATCCGGTAAGCGGCAGG
GTCGGAACAGGAGAGCGCACGAGGGAGCTTCCAGGGGGAAACGCCTGGTATCTTTATAGTCCTGTCGGGT
TTCGCCACCTCTGACTTGAGCGTCGATTTTTGTGATGCTCGTCAGGGGGGCGGAGCCTATGGAAAAACGC
CAGCAACGCGGCCTTTTTACGGTTCCTGGCCTTTTGCTGGCCTTTTGCTCACATGTTCTTTCCTGCGTTA
TCCCCTGATTCTGTGGATAACCGTATTACCGCCATGCAT
Features (pLannotate 1.2.2; 17 found; start..end, strand, type, name):
      3..20      -  promoter       CMV promoter (fragment): human cytomegalovirus (CMV) immediate early promoter
     83..134     +  promoter       CMVd2 promoter: truncated human cytomegalovirus (CMV) immediate early promoter that yields moderately reduced expression relative to the full-length promoter
    157..200     +  misc_feature   MCS (fragment): multiple cloning site
    206..715     +  CDS            PLCD1 (fragment): PLCD1_HUMAN - Experimental evidence at protein level: Swiss-Prot protein existence level 1. The production of the second messenger molecules diacylglycerol (DAG) and inositol 1,4,5-trisphosphate (IP3) is mediated by activated phosphatidylinositol-specific phospholipase C enzymes (PubMed:9188725). Essential for trophoblast and placental development (By similarity). Binds phosphatidylinositol 4,5-bisphosphate (PubMed:7890667, PubMed:9188725). From Homo sapiens (Human).
    728..1435    +  CDS            mNeonGreen: mNeonGreen is a basic (constitutively fluorescent) green/yellow fluorescent protein published in 2013, derived from Branchiostoma lanceolatum. It is reported to be a very rapidly-maturing monomer with moderate acid sensitivity.
   1451..2158    +  CDS            mNeonGreen: mNeonGreen is a basic (constitutively fluorescent) green/yellow fluorescent protein published in 2013, derived from Branchiostoma lanceolatum. It is reported to be a very rapidly-maturing monomer with moderate acid sensitivity.
   2174..2884    +  CDS            mNeonGreen: bright monomeric yellow-green fluorescent protein derived from LanYFP (Shaner et al., 2013)
   2901..2984    +  CDS            large T antigen (fragment): large T antigen from SV40 (simian virus 40)
   3007..3128    +  polyA_signal   SV40 poly(A) signal: SV40 polyadenylation signal
   3162..3590    -  rep_origin     f1 ori (sequence partly withheld): f1 bacteriophage origin of replication; arrow indicates direction of (+) strand synthesis
   3617..3721    +  promoter       AmpR promoter: bla
   3723..4080    +  promoter       SV40 promoter: SV40 enhancer and early promoter
   4115..4909    +  CDS            NeoR/KanR: aminoglycoside phosphotransferase from Tn5; aph(3')-II (or nptII); confers resistance to neomycin, kanamycin, and G418 (Geneticin®)
   4930..5082    +  CDS            ble (fragment): BLE_KLEPN - Experimental evidence at protein level: Swiss-Prot protein existence level 1. Binding protein with a strong affinity to the bleomycin family of antibiotics. Binds to CL990; an antimitotic-antibiotic compound. From Klebsiella pneumoniae.
   5141..5188    +  polyA_signal   HSV TK poly(A) signal: herpes simplex virus thymidine kinase polyadenylation signal (Cole and Stacy, 1985)
   5279..5295    -  polyA_signal   bGH poly(A) signal (fragment): bovine growth hormone polyadenylation signal
   5517..6105    +  rep_origin     ori: high-copy-number ColE1/pMB1/pBR322/pUC origin of replication
