[The description below was written by a language model from this plasmid's Addgene catalogue record and pLannotate feature annotations shown in this document.]
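Description:
PH-PLCd1-mNGx3 is a mammalian expression plasmid built on the pmNG2-N1 backbone, an N1-style vector in which the gene of interest is placed upstream of the fluorescent protein. It encodes a genetically encoded lipid biosensor. The insert, assembled by Gibson cloning, consists of residues 1–170 of human phospholipase C delta 1 (PLCD1), the region containing its pleckstrin homology (PH) domain. This is fused in frame to three tandem copies of mNeonGreen, a bright, fast-maturing monomeric green/yellow fluorescent protein. PLCD1 is recorded as binding phosphatidylinositol 4,5-bisphosphate, so the fusion is expected to report the distribution and abundance of this lipid, mainly at the plasma membrane. The triple fluorophore should give more signal per probe molecule.

The feature table comes from a partial NGS assembly of 6,219 nt. Upstream of the fusion it shows only short CMV-related matches: a small CMV promoter fragment and a hit to the truncated CMVd2 promoter, a variant that gives moderately reduced expression. The record does not say whether the promoter is deliberately truncated or simply incompletely covered by the assembly. The open reading frame is followed by an SV40 polyadenylation signal; the short large T antigen fragment annotated next to it is probably just part of that SV40-derived region.

The rest of the plasmid is standard for this vector family. A NeoR/KanR cassette is driven by both a bacterial bla promoter and the SV40 early promoter and is terminated by the HSV TK poly(A) signal. It confers kanamycin resistance in E. coli and could support G418 selection in mammalian cells. A high-copy ColE1/pUC origin and an f1 origin are also present. The plasmid is suited to transfection and live-cell fluorescence imaging of PI(4,5)P2 dynamics.
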