Addgene plasmid #202753: PH-PLCd1-mNGx3
Purpose: expresses fluorescent protein-tagged lipid biosensor
Depositing lab: Gerry Hammond. Depositing organization: University of Pittsburgh (University, School of Medicine, and Cancer Institute). Publication: A novel homeostatic mechanism tunes PI(4,5)P2-dependent signaling at the plasma membrane. Wills RC, Doyle CP, Zewe JP, Pacheco J, Hansen SD, Hammond GRV. J Cell Sci. 2023 Aug 3:jcs.261494. doi: 10.1242/jcs.261494. PubMed 37534432.
Backbone
  Vector backbone: pmNG2-N1
  Vector type: Mammalian Expression
Growth in bacteria
  Bacterial resistance: Kanamycin, 50 μg/mL
  Growth temperature: 37°C
  Growth strain: DH5alpha
  Copy number: High Copy
Gene/Insert
  Gene/Insert name: PLCD1v2(1-170): mNG2:mNG2:mNG2
  Species: H. sapiens (human)
  Entrez Gene: PLCD1 (a.k.a. NDNC3, PLC-III)
  Cloning method: Gibson Cloning
Terms and licenses: Academic/Nonprofit Terms; Industry Terms: Not Available to Industry
Depositor comments: Please visit https://www.biorxiv.org/content/10.1101/2022.06.30.498262v3 for bioRxiv preprint.
How to cite: PH-PLCd1-mNGx3 was a gift from Gerry Hammond (Addgene plasmid # 202753 ; http://n2t.net/addgene:202753 ; RRID:Addgene_202753)
